Addgene plasmid #36366: pSMP-MBD1_2
Depositing lab: George Daley. Depositing organization: Boston Children's Hospital. Publication: Chromatin-modifying enzymes as modulators of reprogramming. Onder TT, Kara N, Cherry A, Sinha AU, Zhu N, Bernt KM, Cahan P, Marcarci BO, Unternaehrer J, Gupta PB, Lander ES, Armstrong SA, Daley GQ. Nature. 2012 Mar 4;483(7391):598-602. doi: 10.1038/nature10953. PubMed 22388813.
Backbone
  Vector backbone: pSMP
  Backbone manufacturer: Steve Elledge
  Backbone size w/o insert (bp): 6699
  Vector type: Mammalian Expression, Retroviral, RNAi
  Selectable markers: Puromycin
Growth in bacteria
  Bacterial resistance: Ampicillin, 100 μg/mL
  Growth temperature: 30°C
  Growth strain: Stbl3
  Copy number: High Copy
Gene/Insert
  Gene/Insert name: MBD1
  gRNA/shRNA sequence: CGGGAACAGAGAATGTTTA
  Species: H. sapiens (human)
  Entrez Gene: MBD1 (a.k.a. CXXC3, PCM1, RFT)
  Cloning method: Restriction Enzyme; 5′ cloning site XhoI (not destroyed); 3′ cloning site EcoRI (not destroyed)
  Sequencing primers: 5′ pSMP-F
Terms and licenses: Academic/Nonprofit Terms; Industry Terms: Not Available to Industry
How to cite: pSMP-MBD1_2 was a gift from George Daley (Addgene plasmid # 36366 ; http://n2t.net/addgene:36366 ; RRID:Addgene_36366)
