[The description below was written by a language model from this plasmid's Addgene catalogue record.]
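Description:
pSMP-MBD1_2 is a retroviral RNAi vector that carries a short hairpin RNA directed against human MBD1 (methyl-CpG binding domain protein 1, also known as CXXC3, PCM1 or RFT). It is built on the pSMP backbone, recorded as about 6.7 kb without the insert, and is classified as a mammalian expression, retroviral and RNAi construct. The hairpin was cloned by restriction digestion between XhoI and EcoRI sites, both of which remain intact, so the cassette can be excised or exchanged. The "_2" in the name suggests it is one of several independent hairpins against the same gene, although the record does not say so explicitly. In bacteria the plasmid is maintained at high copy under ampicillin selection, and a recombination-deficient host strain is specified, which is usual for vectors containing retroviral repeat sequences. In mammalian cells, puromycin resistance allows selection of stably transduced populations.

No feature table accompanies the entry, so the promoter driving the hairpin, the context in which it is embedded, the LTR and packaging elements, and the bacterial origin are not stated and cannot be described in detail. As a retroviral vector, it would be packaged into viral particles for delivery and integration into target cells, giving sustained knockdown of MBD1. The associated study examined chromatin-modifying enzymes as modulators of reprogramming, which indicates that this construct was used for loss-of-function testing of MBD1 in that setting. It is equally suited to general stable silencing of MBD1 in human cells.
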