>Addgene plasmid #36366 | pSMP-MBD1_2 | depositor partial sequence | sequence record 45523 | hairpin
TGCTGTTGACAGTGAGCGCCCGGGAACAGAGAATGTTTAATAGTGAAGCCACAGATGTATTAAACATTCT
CTGTTCCCGGTTGCCTACTGCCTCGGA
