>Addgene plasmid #36366 | pSMP-MBD1_2 | addgene partial sequence | sequence record 46588 | pSMP-F (5' TACATCGTGACCTGGGAAG 3')
AGCCCTTGTCACCCTAAGCCTCCGCCTCCTCTTCCTCCATCCGCCCCGTCTCTCCCCCTTGAACCTCCTC
GTTCGACCCCGCCTCGATCCTCCCTTTATCCAGCCCTCACTCCTTCTCTAGGCGCCGGAATTAGATCTCT
CGACTAGGGATAACAGGGTAATTGTTTGAATGAGGCTTCAGTACTTTACAGAATCGTTGCCTGCACATCT
TGGAAACACTTGCTGGGATTACTTCTTCAGGTTAACCCAACAGAAGGCTCGAGAAGGTATATTGCTGTTG
ACAGTGAGCGCCCGGGAACAGAGAATGTTTAATAGTGAAGCCACAGATGTATTAAACATTCTCTGTTCCC
GGTTGCCTACTGCCTCGGAATTCAAGGGGCTACTTTAGGAGCAATTATCTTGTTTACTAAAACTGAATAC
CTTGCTATCTCTTTGATACATTTTTACAAAGCTGAATTAAAATGGTATAAATTAAATCACTTTTTTCAAT
TGGAAGACTAATGCGTTTAAACACGCGGCGACGCGTTCTACCGGGTAGGGGAGGCGCTTTTCCCAAGGCA
GTCTGGAGCATGCGCTTTAGCAGCCCCGCTGGGCACTTGGCGCTACACAAGTGGCCTCTGGCCTCGCACA
CATTCCACATCCACCGGTAGGCGCCAACCGGCTCCGTTCTTTGGTGGCCCCTTCGCGCCACCTTCTACTC
CTCCCCTAGTCAGGAAGTTCCCCCCCGCCCCGCAGCTCGCGTCGTGCAGGACGTGACAAATGGAAGTAGC
ACGTCTCACTAGTCTCGTGCAGATGGACAGCACCGCTGAGCAATG
